Addgene plasmid #215494: pDB5227
Purpose: A pLys3 backbone integrating plasmid expressing Pil1-mCherry under the inducible promoter 41nmt1
Depositing lab: Li-Lin Du. Depositing organization: National Institute of Biological Sciences, Beijing. Publication: Pil1 Co-tethering Assay to Detect Protein-Protein Interactions in the Fission Yeast Schizosaccharomyces pombe. Pan ZQ, Yang YS, Du LL. Methods Mol Biol. 2025;2862:93-102. doi: 10.1007/978-1-0716-4168-2_7. PubMed 39527195.
Backbone
  Vector backbone: pLys3NotI
  Backbone size w/o insert (bp): 7912
  Total vector size (bp): 9679
  Vector type: Yeast Expression
  Selectable markers: Blasticidin ; LYS3;
Growth in bacteria
  Bacterial resistance: Ampicillin, 100 μg/mL
  Growth temperature: 37°C
  Growth strain: DH5alpha
  Copy number: Unknown
Gene/Insert
  Gene/Insert name: Pil1-mCherry
  Species: S. pombe (fission yeast)
  Insert size (bp): 1767
  Promoter: P41nmt1
  Cloning method: Unknown
  Sequencing primers: 5′ NA
Terms and licenses: Academic/Nonprofit Terms; Industry Terms: Not Available to Industry
How to cite: pDB5227 was a gift from Li-Lin Du (Addgene plasmid # 215494 ; http://n2t.net/addgene:215494 ; RRID:Addgene_215494)
