[The description below was written by a language model from this plasmid's Addgene catalogue record and pLannotate feature annotations shown in this document.]
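Description:
pDB5227 is a 9,679 bp integrating yeast expression plasmid for the fission yeast Schizosaccharomyces pombe, built on the pLys3NotI backbone. It is propagated in E. coli through a high-copy ColE1/pUC-type origin with ampicillin selection (AmpR under its own bla promoter). It also retains typical phagemid cloning-vector remnants: an f1 origin, a lacZα fragment with lac promoter/operator elements, flanking T7 and T3 promoters, and short bom, rop and lacI fragments. No yeast replication origin is annotated, consistent with its description as an integrating vector. The backbone carries the S. pombe lys3 coding sequence, which encodes the saccharopine dehydrogenase that catalyses the final step of lysine biosynthesis. The record lists LYS3 as a selectable marker, and the backbone name suggests integration at the lys3 locus, though the record does not describe the integration strategy. A second yeast marker is the Aspergillus terreus blasticidin S deaminase gene (bsd), flanked by the Ashbya gossypii TEF promoter and terminator, which confers blasticidin resistance.

The payload is a 1,767 bp insert encoding S. pombe Pil1 fused at its C-terminus to the monomeric red fluorescent protein mCherry, followed by the S. cerevisiae ADH1 terminator. Expression is driven by P41nmt1, the attenuated, medium-strength version of the thiamine-repressible nmt1 promoter; the automated annotation labels this element as wild-type nmt1, but the catalogue entry specifies the 41 variant. According to the associated publication title, the plasmid is used in the Pil1 co-tethering assay for detecting protein–protein interactions in fission yeast. The role of this Pil1-mCherry construct within that assay is not detailed in the record.
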