Features (pLannotate 1.2.2; 22 found; start..end, strand, type, name):
    137..186     +  misc_feature   bom (fragment): basis of mobility region from pBR322
   1007..2110    +  CDS            lys3: LYS1_SCHPO - Experimental evidence at protein level: Swiss-Prot protein existence level 1. Catalyzes the NAD(+)-dependent cleavage of saccharopine to L- lysine and 2-oxoglutarate, the final step in the alpha-aminoadipate (AAA) pathway for lysin biosynthesis. From Schizosaccharomyces pombe (strain 972 / ATCC 24843) (Fission yeast).
   2487..2535    +  misc_feature   bom (fragment): basis of mobility region from pBR322
   2563..2991    -  rep_origin     f1 ori (sequence partly withheld): f1 bacteriophage origin of replication; arrow indicates direction of (+) strand synthesis
   2995..3150    -  CDS            lacZα (fragment): LacZα fragment of β-galactosidase; lacZ fragment
   3158..3176    +  promoter       T7 promoter: promoter for bacteriophage T7 RNA polymerase
   3210..4361    +  promoter       nmt1 promoter: wild-type nmt1 promoter from Schizosaccharomyces pombe, conferring strong thiamine-repressible expression
   4368..5420    +  CDS            pil1: PIL1_SCHPO - Experimental evidence at protein level: Swiss-Prot protein existence level 1. Negative regulator of cell wall integrity (CWI) in unstressed cells, probably by inhibiting protein kinase ksg1/ppk21 activity and regulating their downstream CWI pathways pck2-MAP kinase pathway and protein kinase gad8 pathway. Activity may be regulated by the transient increase of sphingolipid long chain bases (LCBs) during heat stress (By similarity). From Schizosaccharomyces pombe (strain 972 / ATCC 24843) (Fission yeast).
   5427..6134    +  CDS            mCherry: mCherry is a basic (constitutively fluorescent) red fluorescent protein published in 2004, derived from Discosoma sp.. It is reported to be a very rapidly-maturing monomer with low acid sensitivity.
   6162..6349    +  terminator     ADH1 terminator: S. cerevisiae ADH1; transcription terminator for the S. cerevisiae alcohol dehydrogenase 1 (ADH1) gene
   6418..6761    +  promoter       TEF promoter: Ashbya gossypii TEF promoter
   6762..7151    +  CDS            bsd: BSD_ASPTE - Experimental evidence at protein level: Swiss-Prot protein existence level 1. Catalyzes the deamination of the cytosine moiety of the antibiotics blasticidin S, cytomycin and acetylblasticidin S. From Aspergillus terreus.
   7160..7357    +  terminator     TEF terminator: Ashbya gossypii TEF terminator
   7419..7437    -  promoter       T3 promoter: promoter for bacteriophage T3 RNA polymerase
   7482..7498    -  protein_bind   lac operator: The lac repressor binds to the lac operator to inhibit transcription in E. coli. This inhibition can be relieved by adding lactose or isopropyl-β-D-thiogalactopyranoside (IPTG). lac repressor encoded by lacI
   7506..7536    -  promoter       lac promoter: promoter for the E. coli lac operon
   7551..7572    -  protein_bind   CAP binding site: CAP binding activates transcription in the presence of cAMP. E. coli catabolite activator protein
   7585..7677    -  CDS            lacI (fragment): lac repressor; lacI; The lac repressor binds to the lac operator to inhibit transcription in E. coli. This inhibition can be relieved by adding lactose or isopropyl-β-D-thiogalactopyranoside (IPTG).
   7860..8448    -  rep_origin     ori: high-copy-number ColE1/pMB1/pBR322/pUC origin of replication
   8619..9479    -  CDS            AmpR: β-lactamase; bla; confers resistance to ampicillin, carbenicillin, and related antibiotics
   9480..9584    -  promoter       AmpR promoter: bla
   9679..35      +  CDS            rop (fragment) (across the origin): Rop protein, which maintains plasmids at low copy number; rop
>Addgene plasmid #215494 | pDB5227 | addgene full sequence | sequence record 425209 | Addgene NGS Result
TCGCGCGTTTCGGTGATGACGGTGAAAACCTCTGACACATGCAGCTCCCGGAGACGGTCACAGCTTGTCT
GTAAGCGGATGCCGGGAGCAGACAAGCCCGTCAGGGCGCGTCAGCGGGTGTTGGCGGGTGTCGGGGCTGG
CTTAACTATGCGGCATCAGAGCAGATTGTACTGAGAGTGCACCATAACCGGGGCCTTACGAAGTTAAATT
ATAGGCACAGACATCTTTGGCATTGGAAAGATTTAGTAACAATCATAATGTAGCACTTCTTAAAAAATCT
AATTTTAGAACAAAAAGGCTTAAAAAAGAATGGTTCCGCTCTTTTAAAAAATAGTAAAATGTACAATAGC
AAGGTTTTCGTAGGTCGACGGACATAACAAGGGGAAAGAGAAATAAAGCATGTAAACGTCAATAAAACAT
CTTTGATTCTGGATCAATCATATGCCAAATGAAGAAAAATAGCATTTATAACAACATGAAACCATATTTG
AGACCTTTTAACGATGAAAATTTATTAAATAAAAGATAAAAAAGAAAGAAACCGTTCAAGTTCAATGAAA
ATTTCGTCGTGAAGTAGAAACCAAGATAATGGAAAGGCTTCGCAAAGCCACAAATTTTCCAATAGTCATT
ATAACTGAAGATTAAGGACAGTAAGCGGCCGCTTACTAGTAAAAATCAAGTGAATTGTGCCTAGGATAGG
TAGCTAACGTGACTGCCACTGAACCTGTGTAGCGTATTAGATCCATCAAGATCCCTTCTGCTCATATCAT
TGCTGATCTGTAAATTGACCGCATCAAATTTGATCTCATTTATATCGAGATTGATCTATATTATTTTGCC
AATTTGCAGTATATAAACTTATTTGATTAAGTTTTTGGTCTCCTTCGCCACGTCTTCATTTTGTTAGTTT
AAATTTTTTTGACTAACTTAGAAAGGGAAGTTTTTAAAAACGTTGAAATACTTTTTCGATTTAAAAATAT
ATATTTAATTAATTTTCTGTTCCAAAATGGTTGCTCCTCATCTTTGGTTACGTGCTGAAACCAAACCTTT
AGAAGAGCGCAGTGCTTTGACTCCTAGAACTGCCAAGATACTCGCCGATGCTGGATTTCAAATTACCATT
GAGCGCTCTTCCCAACGTGCTTTCAAGGACAAAGAATTTGAGCGCCTTGGTTTCCCCATGGTTCCTGAGG
GCTCATGGCGACATGCACCTAAGGACGCGTACATTATTGGTCTCAAAGAGCTTCCGGAAAATGATAACAG
TCCTTTGAAGCATACTCATATTCAATTTGCTCATTGCTACAAAAACCAGGAAGGTTGGCGTGAAGTCTTG
TCCCGATTCCCCGCTGGCAATGGTCTTCTATATGATTTGGAATTTTTGCAAGATGACAATGGCAGACGTG
TTGCCGCTTTTGGTTACCACGCTGGTTTTGCTGGATCAGCTATCTCATGTTTAGTTTGGGCACATCAATT
ATTGCATCCTAACAAACAATTCCCTGCTATCCGTCCGTTCCCCAACGAAAAATCTTTGGTTCGCCATGTT
GCTCGTCAAGTACGTTTAGCTTTGAAAAAGAATAACAACCAGTATCCTCGTATTCTGGTTATTGGGGCTC
TTGGTCGTTGTGGTACTGGAGCGTGCGATTTAGCATCAAAGATTGGTATTCCCTTCGATAACATTCTTCG
CTGGGACATTAATGAAACTAAGAAGGGTGGTCCCTTTACCGAAATTACGGAATCAGACATATTTGTTAAC
TGCATTTATCTGAGCATGCCTATTCCCAAATTCTGTACCGTCGAGTCGTTAAATGTACCTAACCGTAAAT
TGCGTGTTGTTTGTGATGTTAGCTGTGACACTACCAATCCTAACAATCCTATTCCAATTTATAATGTAAA
CACTACATTTGATCATCCTACAGTTGAGGTTAAAGGTGTCACAACTCCTCCTCCTTTAGAGGTCATTTCT
ATTGATCATCTTCCTACTTTATTGCCAAGGGAATCTTCCGAAGCATTTAGTGAAGCTCTAATTCCTAGTC
TTTTGGCTTTGAAGGACGTCGACAATGCTCCCGTTTGGGTCAGAGCTAAAAAACTTTATGAAACCATGGT
TCAAAAGCTTTAAAATAAATGTTATTTAATTTCAAAGTTCCGGGTCCTTTATATTGTTTCACCAAATTAT
TGAATATTATTTTCTCAAAAATTAACTTTAGAATACAATTTAGACGGCATTTTCGATGCTCTGGACATTT
TTTCCACGTACTTGTTAAATTGTAGCGGTGTTGCATAATACTACCTTTTGATTTGTTATTCACGTTACAA
TATATATTTGACTAATTTAAATATGATAATATACACATTTCTCTGCAAACCTCCTTTATACTTTTCGCCG
GTCATTGATTAATAATTAAGAAACAGGATTTCATCCTGCATTTGCCACTTACCTATATGGTAAATATAAA
TCTTGAAACTTTCCCCAATATTTATTGCTTGCTAGGGCGGTGTGAAATACCGCACAGATGCGTAAGGAGA
AAATACCGCATCAGGAAATTGTAAGCGTTAATATTTTGTTAAAATTCGCGTTAAATTTTTGTTAAATCAG
CTCATTTTTTAACCAATAGGCCGAAATCGGCAAAATCCCTTATAAATCAAAAGAATAGACCGAGATAGGG
T
[37 nt withheld, positions 2662-2698]
AAAGAACGTGGACTCCAACGTCAAAGG
[49 nt withheld, positions 2726-2774]
T
[91 nt withheld, positions 2776-2866]
G
[124 nt withheld, positions 2868-2991]
CCATTCGCCATTCAGGCTGCGCAACTGTTGGGAAGGGCGATCGGTGCGGGCCTCTTCGCTATTACGCCAG
CTGGCGAAAGGGGGATGTGCTGCAAGGCGATTAAGTTGGGTAACGCCAGGGTTTTCCCAGTCACGACGTT
GTAAAACGACGGCCAGTGAGCGCGCGTAATACGACTCACTATAGGGCGAATTGGGTACCGGGCCCGATCA
GAAAATTATCGCCATAAAAGACAGAATAAGTCATCAGCGGTTGTTTCATTTCCTATATTTTTTTTTTATT
TTTTTATTTTTTAATAAGGGAAAATTTAACGTCTAAGGATACAGAAGATTGTTAGCACATTAAAGTAATA
AAGGCTTAAGTAGTAAGTGCCTTAGCATGTTATTGTATTTCAAAGGACATAATCTAAAATAATAACAATA
TCATTTCTCACAAGTTATTCAATTTTCTTTTTTTTTTCTAATAATATCAAGAATGTATTATTTGTTTGAC
ATAAGTCAACTAATTTATTTAATATGCTGGATTAATCTTGCAGACATGTAAATTAACAAGTTTTAGTCAA
ATAACGTTGAAGTTTCAATGAACTCAAATAATTTCTCTTTTTTTTTATATAACCATAATCTGATTTATAT
TTTCCGCAGGGATCAACTGAAGTTATGACATTTGGATTGGATCACTTATAACCTTGGTCGCCAAATAATA
CAAAAATCAGCGTTATAAAACAAAGAAGGTTTTTGTTAAGAAATTAATCCTCTTTCTTGATAAGAAAGTT
GAACCGAAATTGCAGATACTGATATATGAAAATAATACCCACAATTTTGGGAATAGCGCAAGCCTCAATT
TAAACAATAGGTGAGGACACATGATAATGACCTCAATGATTGTTAGAAGAAAAGAGCCTCATTACAAAAT
CGAAAAATGAATGGTTGGGTACAAGTTTCCAAAACATGGTAAAGTGGACTTTGCGTATGAGACGTAAATA
GAAAAAAACACTTGTTATATGTTTTCTAGAATTATTGTTGTCTCTTTATGGTTGGATGATGCAAAATAGT
AATTTCGGTTAGTTGCTGTAAAACACCACGAGACAAATAGATATGGATATTTATTAAATCAGGAAAAACG
TAACTCTCGGCTACTGGATGGTTCAGTCACCCAACGATTACTGGGGAGAGAAAACAGGGCAAAAGCAAAG
CTTAAAGGAATCCGATTGTCATTCGGCAATGTGCAGCGAAACTAAAAACCGGATAATGGACCTGTTAATC
GAAACATTGAAGATAAAGGAAGAGGAATCCTGGCATATCATCAATTGAATAAGTTGAATTAATTATTTCA
ATCTCATTCTCACTTTCTGACTTATAGTCGCTTTGTTAAAGCTAGCATGATGAACCGTGCGTACTCTTTA
AGAAACAGCCGTGCCCCTACGGCCTCACAATTGTTAAACCCCCCTCCTCCCTCCTCTTCCACTCGTAGTG
GTCGTTTGTTTGCCCCCTTGAGTCATACCATGCGTATCAACCACGCTGCCACCTTCACCCCTGACTTGGC
TAAGCGTTTGGCTGTCTTGGTCAAGATGGAAAAGAACGTGATGCGCAGTATGGAGGTCACCATCCGTGGC
CGTCGTGATTGTGCTCGCCAACTTTCCTACTGGGGTGAGGACTGCGATGACGATATCAGCGACGTCACCG
ACAAATTGGGTGTCTTGTTTTACGAGATGGCCGAGTTGGAGAACTACTTGATCGATCGTTATGACCAATA
CCGTATGACGTTGAAGTCCATCCGTAACATCGAGTCCTCTGTCCAACCCTCTCGTGAGAAGAAGCAAAAG
CTCTTGGATCAAATCTATGCTCTTAAGCATAAGGATCCTGAATCCCCTCGCTTGGTCACCATGGAGCAAG
AGCTTGTTCGTGAGGAGGCTGCCTGTTTGGTTGCCGAGGCTCAACTTTCCAACACCACCCGTGAAAAGTT
CAAGCAAGCCATGACCTTCAACTTGGATGCCCTCCACGAGCATGCCGAGAAGCTCAACCTCATTGCCACC
TATGGCAGACATTTGTTGAACTTGATTGACGACACCCCCGTCACTCCCGGTGAGGCTCGTCCTGCCTACG
ATGGTTATGAGACTTCCCGCCAAATCGTCATGGATGCTGAGCACGCCTTGAGCTCTTGGGTTCCCAGCCA
ACCCGCCGTCAACTTTGTCAAGCCTCAAATCGAGGATGATGCCCAAAGTGACGCTCGTTCCTGGAACGAG
TATGAGGCTCAAGGTGAGCCCGTCCCCGTTGAGCAAGTCACCCACTTACAAGACGACGTTCAATCCGACA
CTAGCGAGATCATTGAGAACGAGCCTGGCATGCACCCTCATGTCCATGCTGAGCGTATGTCTCGCATTGC
TTCTGAGTCTAGCGATGCCGTTCCTCAGCAAACCGCCGTCCAGGTTGCTGCTAGCATGGTGAGCAAGGGC
GAGGAGGATAACATGGCCATCATCAAGGAGTTCATGCGCTTCAAGGTGCACATGGAGGGCTCCGTGAACG
GCCACGAGTTCGAGATCGAGGGCGAGGGCGAGGGCCGCCCCTACGAGGGCACCCAGACCGCCAAGCTGAA
GGTGACCAAGGGTGGCCCCCTGCCCTTCGCCTGGGACATCCTGTCCCCTCAGTTCATGTACGGCTCCAAG
GCCTACGTGAAGCACCCCGCCGACATCCCCGACTACTTGAAGCTGTCCTTCCCCGAGGGCTTCAAGTGGG
AGCGCGTGATGAACTTCGAGGACGGCGGCGTGGTGACCGTGACCCAGGACTCCTCCCTGCAGGACGGCGA
GTTCATCTACAAGGTGAAGCTGCGCGGCACCAACTTCCCCTCCGACGGCCCCGTAATGCAGAAGAAGACC
ATGGGCTGGGAGGCCTCCTCCGAGCGGATGTACCCCGAGGACGGCGCCCTGAAGGGCGAGATCAAGCAGA
GGCTGAAGCTGAAGGACGGCGGCCACTACGACGCTGAGGTCAAGACCACCTACAAGGCCAAGAAGCCCGT
GCAGCTGCCCGGCGCCTACAACGTCAACATCAAGTTGGACATCACCTCCCACAACGAGGACTACACCATC
GTGGAACAGTACGAACGCGCCGAGGGCCGCCACTCCACCGGCGGCATGGACGAGCTGTACAAGAGATCTT
AACGCGCCACTTCTAAATAAGCGAATTTCTTATGATTTATGATTTTTATTATTAAATAAGTTATAAAAAA
AATAAGTGTATACAAATTTTAAAGTGACTCTTAGGTTTTAAAACGAAAATTCTTATTCTTGAGTAACTCT
TTCCTGTAGGTCAGGTTGCTTTCTCAGGTATAGTATGAGGTCGCTCTTATTGACCACACCTCTACCGGCA
GATCCGCTAGGGATAACAGGGTAATATGTTTAGCTTGCCTCGTCCCCGCCGGGTCACCCGGCCAGCGACA
TGGAGGCCCAGAATACCCTCCTTGACAGTCTTGACGTGCGCAGCTCAGGGGCATGATGTGACTGTCGCCC
GTACATTTAGCCCATACATCCCCATGTATAATCATTTGCATCCATACATTTTGATGGCCGCACGGCGCGA
AGCAAAAATTACGGCTCCTCGCTGCAGACCTGCGAGCAGGGAAACGCTCCCCTCACAGACGCGTTGAATT
GTCCCCACGCCGCGCCCCTGTAGAGAAATATAAAAGGTTAGGATTTGCCACTGAGGTTCTTCTTTCATAT
ACTTCCTTTTAAAATCTTGCTAGGATACAGTTCTCACATCACATCCGAACATAAACAACCATGCCTTTGT
CTCAAGAAGAATCCACCCTCATTGAAAGAGCAACGGCTACAATCAACAGCATCCCCATCTCTGAAGACTA
CAGCGTCGCCAGCGCAGCTCTCTCTAGCGACGGCCGCATCTTCACTGGTGTCAATGTATATCATTTTACT
GGGGGACCTTGTGCAGAACTCGTGGTGCTGGGCACTGCTGCTGCTGCGGCAGCTGGCAACCTGACTTGTA
TCGTCGCGATCGGAAATGAGAACAGGGGCATCTTGAGCCCCTGCGGACGGTGTCGACAGGTGCTTCTCGA
TCTGCATCCTGGGATCAAAGCCATAGTGAAGGACAGTGATGGACAGCCGACGGCAGTTGGGATTCGTGAA
TTGCTGCCCTCTGGTTATGTGTGGGAGGGCTAATCAGTACTGACAATAAAAAGATTCTTGTTTTCAAGAA
CTTGTCATTTGTATAGTTTTTTTATATTGTAGTTGTTCTATTTTAATCAAATGTTAGCGTGATTTATATT
TTTTTTCGCCTCGACATCATCTGCCCAGATGCGAAGTTAAGTGCGCAGAAAGTAATATCATGCGTCAATC
GTATGTGAATGCTGGTCGCTATACTGCTGTCGATTCGATACTAACGCCGCCATCCACCTGCAGGTAATCA
CGTGCCAGCTTTTGTTCCCTTTAGTGAGGGTTAATTGCGCGCTTGGCGTAATCATGGTCATAGCTGTTTC
CTGTGTGAAATTGTTATCCGCTCACAATTCCACACAACATACGAGCCGGAAGCATAAAGTGTAAAGCCTG
GGGTGCCTAATGAGTGAGCTAACTCACATTAATTGCGTTGCGCTCACTGCCCGCTTTCCAGTCGGGAAAC
CTGTCGTGCCAGCTGCATTAATGAATCGGCCAACGCGCGGGGAGAGGCGGTTTGCGTATTGGGCGCTCTT
CCGCTTCCTCGCTCACTGACTCGCTGCGCTCGGTCGTTCGGCTGCGGCGAGCGGTATCAGCTCACTCAAA
GGCGGTAATACGGTTATCCACAGAATCAGGGGATAACGCAGGAAAGAACATGTGAGCAAAAGGCCAGCAA
AAGGCCAGGAACCGTAAAAAGGCCGCGTTGCTGGCGTTTTTCCATAGGCTCCGCCCCCCTGACGAGCATC
ACAAAAATCGACGCTCAAGTCAGAGGTGGCGAAACCCGACAGGACTATAAAGATACCAGGCGTTTCCCCC
TGGAAGCTCCCTCGTGCGCTCTCCTGTTCCGACCCTGCCGCTTACCGGATACCTGTCCGCCTTTCTCCCT
TCGGGAAGCGTGGCGCTTTCTCATAGCTCACGCTGTAGGTATCTCAGTTCGGTGTAGGTCGTTCGCTCCA
AGCTGGGCTGTGTGCACGAACCCCCCGTTCAGCCCGACCGCTGCGCCTTATCCGGTAACTATCGTCTTGA
GTCCAACCCGGTAAGACACGACTTATCGCCACTGGCAGCAGCCACTGGTAACAGGATTAGCAGAGCGAGG
TATGTAGGCGGTGCTACAGAGTTCTTGAAGTGGTGGCCTAACTACGGCTACACTAGAAGAACAGTATTTG
GTATCTGCGCTCTGCTGAAGCCAGTTACCTTCGGAAAAAGAGTTGGTAGCTCTTGATCCGGCAAACAAAC
CACCGCTGGTAGCGGTGGTTTTTTTGTTTGCAAGCAGCAGATTACGCGCAGAAAAAAAGGATCTCAAGAA
GATCCTTTGATCTTTTCTACGGGGTCTGACGCTCAGTGGAACGAAAACTCACGTTAAGGGATTTTGGTCA
TGAGATTATCAAAAAGGATCTTCACCTAGATCCTTTTAAATTAAAAATGAAGTTTTAAATCAATCTAAAG
TATATATGAGTAAACTTGGTCTGACAGTTACCAATGCTTAATCAGTGAGGCACCTATCTCAGCGATCTGT
CTATTTCGTTCATCCATAGTTGCCTGACTCCCCGTCGTGTAGATAACTACGATACGGGAGGGCTTACCAT
CTGGCCCCAGTGCTGCAATGATACCGCGAGACCCACGCTCACCGGCTCCAGATTTATCAGCAATAAACCA
GCCAGCCGGAAGGGCCGAGCGCAGAAGTGGTCCTGCAACTTTATCCGCCTCCATCCAGTCTATTAATTGT
TGCCGGGAAGCTAGAGTAAGTAGTTCGCCAGTTAATAGTTTGCGCAACGTTGTTGCCATTGCTACAGGCA
TCGTGGTGTCACGCTCGTCGTTTGGTATGGCTTCATTCAGCTCCGGTTCCCAACGATCAAGGCGAGTTAC
ATGATCCCCCATGTTGTGCAAAAAAGCGGTTAGCTCCTTCGGTCCTCCGATCGTTGTCAGAAGTAAGTTG
GCCGCAGTGTTATCACTCATGGTTATGGCAGCACTGCATAATTCTCTTACTGTCATGCCATCCGTAAGAT
GCTTTTCTGTGACTGGTGAGTACTCAACCAAGTCATTCTGAGAATAGTGTATGCGGCGACCGAGTTGCTC
TTGCCCGGCGTCAATACGGGATAATACCGCGCCACATAGCAGAACTTTAAAAGTGCTCATCATTGGAAAA
CGTTCTTCGGGGCGAAAACTCTCAAGGATCTTACCGCTGTTGAGATCCAGTTCGATGTAACCCACTCGTG
CACCCAACTGATCTTCAGCATCTTTTACTTTCACCAGCGTTTCTGGGTGAGCAAAAACAGGAAGGCAAAA
TGCCGCAAAAAAGGGAATAAGGGCGACACGGAAATGTTGAATACTCATACTCTTCCTTTTTCAATATTAT
TGAAGCATTTATCAGGGTTATTGTCTCATGAGCGGATACATATTTGAATGTATTTAGAAAAATAAACAAA
TAGGGGTTCCGCGCACATTTCCCCGAAAAGTGCCACCTGACGTCTAAGAAACCATTATTATCATGACATT
AACCTATAAAAATAGGCGTATCACGAGGCCCTTTCGTC
